>Addgene plasmid #138733 | pHIE052 ZF43x3-C mKate2 EF1a VP16-ZF43 EF1a EBFP2-P2A-BlastR | addgene full sequence | sequence record 319496 | Addgene NGS Result
GGCTACACTAGAAGAACAGTATTTGGTATCTGCGCTCTGCTGAAGCCAGTTACCTTCGGAAAAAGAGTTG
GTAGCTCTTGATCCGGCAAACAAACCACCGCTGGTAGCGGTGGTTTTTTTGTTTGCAAGCAGCAGATTAC
GCGCAGAAAAAAAGGATCTCAAGAAGATCCTTTGATCTTTTCTACGGGGTCTGACGCTCAGTGGAACGAA
AACTCACGTTAAGGGATTTTGGTCATGAGATTATCAAAAAGGATCTTCACCTAGATCCTTTCTCGAGCTT
TCGGAGTGAGATGGAGTGGCCACTGTGGAACTGGGCCTAGCATCGCGATAAGCTCTAGAGGGACAGCCCC
CCCCCAAAGCCCCCAGGGATGTAATTACGTCCCTCCCCCGCTAGGGGGCAGCAGCGAGCCGCCCGGGGCT
CCGCTCCGGTCCGGCGCTCCCCCCGCATCCCCGAGCCGGCAGCGTGCGGGGACAGCCCGGGCACGGGGAA
GGTGGCACGGGATCGCTTTCCTCTGAACGCTTCTCGCTGCTCTTTGAGCCTGCAGACACCTGGGGGGATA
CGGGGAAAAAGCTTTAGGCTGAAAGAGAGATTTAGAATGACAGAATCATAGAACGGCCTGCGTACGGATG
GGGCTCTAGCTCTAGAGCTTGATATCGAATTCCTGCAGCCCCGCTAGAGGGACAGCCCCCCCCCAAAGCC
CCCAGGGATGTAATTACGTCCCTCCCCCGCTAGGGGGCAGCAGCGAGCCGCCCGGGGCTCCGCTCCGGTC
CGGCGCTCCCCCCGCATCCCCGAGCCGGCAGCGTGCGGGGACAGCCCGGGCACGGGGAAGGTGGCACGGG
ATCGCTTTCCTCTGAACGCTTCTCGCTGCTCTTTGAGCCTGCAGACACCTGGGGGGATACGGGGAAAAAG
CTTTAGGCTGAAAGAGAGATTTAGAATGACAGAATCATAGAACGGCCTGGGCGCGCCTGGTGGCGAACGA
TCAACAGACGGGAGATCTACTATTGGGACAGCAGAGATCCAGTTGGTAATGGCTTGTCGACGACGGCGGT
CTCCGTCGTCAGGATCATAGGTGCCACCATGACCGAGTACAAGCCCACGGTGCGCCTCGCCACCCGCGAC
GACGTCCCCCGGGCCGTACGCACCCTCGCCGCCGCGTTCGCCGACTACCCCGCCACGCGCCACACCGTCG
ACCCGGACCGCCACATCGAGCGGGTCACCGAGCTGCAAGAACTCTTCCTCACGCGCGTCGGGCTCGACAT
CGGCAAGGTGTGGGTCGCGGACGACGGCGCCGCGGTGGCGGTCTGGACCACGCCGGAGAGCGTCGAAGCG
GGGGCGGTGTTCGCCGAGATCGGCCCGCGCATGGCCGAGTTGAGCGGTTCCCGGCTGGCCGCGCAGCAAC
AGATGGAAGGCCTCCTGGCGCCGCACCGGCCCAAGGAGCCCGCGTGGTTCCTGGCCACCGTCGGCGTCTC
GCCCGACCACCAGGGCAAGGGTCTGGGCAGCGCCGTCGTGCTCCCCGGAGTGGAGGCGGCCGAGCGCGCC
GGGGTGCCCGCCTTCCTGGAGACATCCGCGCCCCGCAACCTCCCCTTCTACGAGCGGCTCGGCTTCACCG
TCACCGCCGACGTCGAGGTGCCCGAAGGACCGCGCACCTGGTGCATGACCCGCAAGCCCGGTGCCTGAGC
TTCCACTGGATTGTACAATTACCAACTGAATTCACTCCTCAGGTGCAGGCTGCCTATCAGAAGGTGGTGG
CTGGTGTGGCCAATGCCCTGGCTCACAAATACCACTGAGATCTTTTTCCCTCTGCCAAAAATTATGGGGA
CATCATGAAGCCCCTTGAGCATCTGACTTCTGGCTAATAAAGGAAATTTATTTTCATTGCAATAGTGTGT
TGGAATTTTTTGTGTCTCTCACTCGGAAGGACATATGGGAGGGCAAATCATTTAAAACATCAGAATGAGT
ATTTGGTTTAGAGTTTGGCAACATATGCCCATATGCTGGCTGCCATGAACAAAGGTTGGCTATAAAGAGG
TCATCAGTATATGAAACAGCCCCCTGCTGTCCATTCCTTATTCCATAGAAAAGCCTTGACTTGAGGTTAG
ATTTTTTTTATATTTTGTTTTGTGTTATTTTTTTCTTTAACATCCCTAAAATTTTCCTTACATGTTTTAC
TAGCCAGATTTTTCCTCCTCTCCTGACTACTCCCAGTCATAGCTGTCCCTCTTCTCTTATGGAGATCCGG
GCCTAGCATCGCGATAAGCTCTAGAGGGACAGCCCCCCCCCAAAGCCCCCAGGGATGTAATTACGTCCCT
CCCCCGCTAGGGGGCAGCAGCGAGCCGCCCGGGGCTCCGCTCCGGTCCGGCGCTCCCCCCGCATCCCCGA
GCCGGCAGCGTGCGGGGACAGCCCGGGCACGGGGAAGGTGGCACGGGATCGCTTTCCTCTGAACGCTTCT
CGCTGCTCTTTGAGCCTGCAGACACCTGGGGGGATACGGGGAAAAAGCTTTAGGCTGAAAGAGAGATTTA
GAATGACAGAATCATAGAACGGCCTGCGTACGGATGGGGCTCTAGCTCTAGAGCTTGATATCGAATTCCT
GCAGCCCCGCTAGAGGGACAGCCCCCCCCCAAAGCCCCCAGGGATGTAATTACGTCCCTCCCCCGCTAGG
GGGCAGCAGCGAGCCGCCCGGGGCTCCGCTCCGGTCCGGCGCTCCCCCCGCATCCCCGAGCCGGCAGCGT
GCGGGGACAGCCCGGGCACGGGGAAGGTGGCACGGGATCGCTTTCCTCTGAACGCTTCTCGCTGCTCTTT
GAGCCTGCAGACACCTGGGGGGATACGGGGAAAAAGCTTTAGGCTGAAAGAGAGATTTAGAATGACAGAA
TCATAGAACGGCCTGGGCGCGCCTGGTGGCGAACGATCAACAGACGGGAGATTGCCAAGGTCTTGACAAA
CGAGTGCTAGTACAAGATCGCGTCGACGGATCGGGAGATCTGAATTAGAGTGAGGACGATCGGAGTGAGG
ATAATTAGAGTGAGGACGATCCCTCTAGAGGGTATATAATGGGGGCCACTAGTCTACTACCAGAGCTCAT
CGCTAGCGCCACCATGGTGAGCGAGCTGATTAAGGAGAACATGCACATGAAGCTGTATATGGAGGGCACC
GTGAACAACCACCACTTCAAGTGTACCTCCGAGGGCGAAGGCAAGCCCTACGAGGGCACCCAGACCATGA
GAATCAAGGCGGTCGAGGGCGGCCCTCTCCCCTTCGCCTTCGACATCCTGGCTACCAGCTTCATGTACGG
CAGCAAAACCTTCATCAACCACACCCAGGGCATCCCCGACTTCTTTAAGCAGTCCTTCCCCGAGGGCTTC
ACATGGGAGAGAGTCACCACATACGAAGATGGGGGCGTGCTGACCGCTACCCAGGACACCAGCCTCCAGG
ACGGCTGCCTCATCTACAACGTCAAGATCAGAGGGGTGAACTTCCCATCCAACGGCCCTGTGATGCAGAA
GAAAACACTCGGCTGGGAGGCCTCCACCGAAACCCTGTACCCCGCTGACGGCGGCCTGGAAGGCAGAGCC
GACATGGCCCTGAAGCTCGTGGGCGGGGGCCACCTGATCTGCAACTTGAAAACCACATACAGATCCAAGA
AACCCGCTAAGAACCTCAAGATGCCCGGCGTCTACTATGTGGACAGGAGACTGGAAAGAATCAAGGAGGC
CGACAAAGAAACCTACGTCGAGCAGCACGAGGTGGCTGTGGCCAGATACTGCGACCTCCCTAGCAAACTG
GGGCACAGATGAGCGGCCGCTCGAGTCTAGAGGGCCCGTTTAAACCCGCTGATCAGCCTCGACTGTGCCT
TCTAGTTGCCAGCCATCTGTTGTTTGCCCCTCCCCCGTGCCTTCCTTGACCCTGGAAGGTGCCACTCCCA
CTGTCCTTTCCTAATAAAATGAGGAAATTGCATCGCATTGTCTGAGTAGGTGTCATTCTATTCTGGGGGG
TGGGGTGGGGCAGGACAGCAAGGGGGAGGATTGGGAAGTCAATAGCAGGCATGCTGGGGATGCGGTGGGC
TCTATGGCTTCTGAGGCAGGTCGAGGGTACATGCGCCTTACTCCTTGTGAGCGCATCGCGATAAGCTCTA
GAGGGACAGCCCCCCCCCAAAGCCCCCAGGGATGTAATTACGTCCCTCCCCCGCTAGGGGGCAGCAGCGA
GCCGCCCGGGGCTCCGCTCCGGTCCGGCGCTCCCCCCGCATCCCCGAGCCGGCAGCGTGCGGGGACAGCC
CGGGCACGGGGAAGGTGGCACGGGATCGCTTTCCTCTGAACGCTTCTCGCTGCTCTTTGAGCCTGCAGAC
ACCTGGGGGGATACGGGGAAAAAGCTTTAGGCTGAAAGAGAGATTTAGAATGACAGAATCATAGAACGGC
CTGCGTACGGATGGGGCTCTAGCTCTAGAGCTTGATATCGAATTCCTGCAGCCCCGCTAGAGGGACAGCC
CCCCCCCAAAGCCCCCAGGGATGTAATTACGTCCCTCCCCCGCTAGGGGGCAGCAGCGAGCCGCCCGGGG
CTCCGCTCCGGTCCGGCGCTCCCCCCGCATCCCCGAGCCGGCAGCGTGCGGGGACAGCCCGGGCACGGGG
AAGGTGGCACGGGATCGCTTTCCTCTGAACGCTTCTCGCTGCTCTTTGAGCCTGCAGACACCTGGGGGGA
TACGGGGAAAAAGCTTTAGGCTGAAAGAGAGATTTAGAATGACAGAATCATAGAACGGCCTGGGCGCGCC
TGGTGGCGAACGATCAACAGACGGGAGAGGGCAAAACCGATGTTGACGGACTAATCCTGACAAGATCTGG
GGAGGTCGCTGAGTAGTGCGCGAGCAAAATTTAAGCTACAACAAGGCAAGGCTTGACCGACAATTGCATG
AAGAATCTGCTTAGGGTTAGGCGTTTTGCGCTGCTTCGCGATGTACGGGCCAGATATACGCGTGAGTAAT
TCATACAAAAGGACTCGCCCCTGCCTTGGGGAATCCCAGGGACCGTCGTTAAACTCCCACTAACGTAGAA
CCCAGAGATCGCTGCGTTCCCGCCCCCTCACCCGCCCGCTCTCGTCATCACTGAGGTGGAGAAGAGCATG
CGTGAGGCTCCGGTGCCCGTCAGTGGGCAGAGCGCACATCGCCCACAGTCCCCGAGAAGTTGGGGGGAGG
GGTCGGCAATTGAACCGGTGCCTAGAGAAGGTGGCGCGGGGTAAACTGGGAAAGTGATGTCGTGTACTGG
CTCCGCCTTTTTCCCGAGGGTGGGGGAGAACCGTATATAAGTGCAGTAGTCGCCGTGAACGTTCTTTTTC
GCAACGGGTTTGCCGCCAGAACACAGGTAAGTGCCGTGTGTGGTTCCCGCGGGCCTGGCCTCTTTACGGG
TTATGGCCCTTGCGTGCCTTGAATTACTTCCACGCCCCTGGCTGCAGTACGTGATTCTTGATCCCGAGCT
TCGGGTTGGAAGTGGGTGGGAGAGTTCGAGGCCTTGCGCTTAAGGAGCCCCTTCGCCTCGTGCTTGAGTT
GAGGCCTGGCTTGGGCGCTGGGGCCGCCGCGTGCGAATCTGGTGGCACCTTCGCGCCTGTCTCGCTGCTT
TCGATAAGTCTCTAGCCATTTAAAATTTTTGATGACCTGCTGCGACGCTTTTTTTCTGGCAAGATAGTCT
TGTAAATGCGGGCCAAGATCTGCACACTGGTATTTCGGTTTTTGGGGCCGCGGGCGGCGACGGGGCCCGT
GCGTCCCAGCGCACATGTTCGGCGAGGCGGGGCCTGCGAGCGCGGCCACCGAGAATCGGACGGGGGTAGT
CTCAAGCTGGCCGGCCTGCTCTGGTGCCTGGCCTCGCGCCGCCGTGTATCGCCCCGCCCTGGGCGGCAAG
GCTGGCCCGGTCGGCACCAGTTGCGTGAGCGGAAAGATGGCCGCTTCCCGGCCCTGCTGCAGGGAGCTCA
AAATGGAGGACGCGGCGCTCGGGAGAGCGGGCGGGTGAGTCACCCACACAAAGGAAAAGGGCCTTTCCGT
CCTCAGCCGTCGCTTCATGTGACTCCACGGAGTACCGGGCGCCGTCCAGGCACCTCGATTAGTTCTCGAG
CTTTTGGAGTACGTCGTCTTTAGGTTGGGGGGAGGGGTTTTATGCGATGGAGTTTCCCCACACTGAGTGG
GTGGAGACTGAAGTTAGGCCAGCTTGGCACTTGATGTAATTCTCCTTGGAATTTGCCCTTTTTGAGTTTG
GATCTTGGTTCATTCTCAAGCCTCAGACAGTGGTTCAAAGTTTTTTTCTTCCATTTCAGGTGTCGTGAGA
GCTCGTTTAGTGAACCGTCAGATCGCCTGGAGACGCCATCCACGCTGTTTTGACCTCCATAGAAGAGACC
GGGACCGATCCAAATTCTCGAGGCTAGCGCCACCATGGATTATAAGGATCACGATGGCGACTACAAGGAC
CACGATATTGACTACAAAGACGATGACGATAAAATGGCTCCTAAGAAAAAGCGCAAAGTCGGTATCCATG
GCGTTCCCGTCGACGGTGGACTGCAGGCCCCACCAACCGATGTTTCTTTAGGTGATGAGTTACATTTGGA
CGGTGAGGACGTAGCTATGGCACATGCAGATGCCTTAGACGATTTTGACTTGGATATGTTAGGAGATGGA
GATTCACCAGGACCTGGTTTCACACCACACGATTCAGCTCCATACGGTGCTTTGGACATGGCCGATTTCG
AATTTGAACAGATGTTTACTGATGCCTTGGGTATAGACGAATACGGTGGTGGAGCTAGACCCGGGGAGCG
CCCCTTCCAGTGTCGCATTTGCATGCGGAACTTTTCGCGCCAGGACAGGCTTGACAGGCATACCCGTACT
CATACCGGTGAAAAACCGTTTCAGTGTCGGATCTGTATGCGAAATTTCTCCCAGAAGGAGCACTTGGCGG
GGCATCTACGTACGCACACCGGCGAGAAGCCATTCCAATGCCGAATATGCATGCGCAACTTCAGTCGCCG
CGACAACCTGAACCGGCACCTAAAAACCCACCTGAGAGGATCTTAAGCGGCCGCTCGAGTCTAGAGGGCC
CGTTTAAACCCGCTGATCAGCCTCGACTGTGCCTTCTAGTTGCCAGCCATCTGTTGTTTGCCCCTCCCCC
GTGCCTTCCTTGACCCTGGAAGGTGCCACTCCCACTGTCCTTTCCTAATAAAATGAGGAAATTGCATCGC
ATTGTCTGAGTAGGTGTCATTCTATTCTGGGGGGTGGGGTGGGGCAGGACAGCAAGGGGGAGGATTGGGA
AGTCAATAGCAGGCATGCTGGGGATGCGGTGGGCTCTATGGCTTCTGAGGCAGGTCGAAGAACTATTTCC
TGGCTGTTACGCGAGCGCATCGCGATAAGCTCTAGAGGGACAGCCCCCCCCCAAAGCCCCCAGGGATGTA
ATTACGTCCCTCCCCCGCTAGGGGGCAGCAGCGAGCCGCCCGGGGCTCCGCTCCGGTCCGGCGCTCCCCC
CGCATCCCCGAGCCGGCAGCGTGCGGGGACAGCCCGGGCACGGGGAAGGTGGCACGGGATCGCTTTCCTC
TGAACGCTTCTCGCTGCTCTTTGAGCCTGCAGACACCTGGGGGGATACGGGGAAAAAGCTTTAGGCTGAA
AGAGAGATTTAGAATGACAGAATCATAGAACGGCCTGCGTACGGATGGGGCTCTAGCTCTAGAGCTTGAT
ATCGAATTCCTGCAGCCCCGCTAGAGGGACAGCCCCCCCCCAAAGCCCCCAGGGATGTAATTACGTCCCT
CCCCCGCTAGGGGGCAGCAGCGAGCCGCCCGGGGCTCCGCTCCGGTCCGGCGCTCCCCCCGCATCCCCGA
GCCGGCAGCGTGCGGGGACAGCCCGGGCACGGGGAAGGTGGCACGGGATCGCTTTCCTCTGAACGCTTCT
CGCTGCTCTTTGAGCCTGCAGACACCTGGGGGGATACGGGGAAAAAGCTTTAGGCTGAAAGAGAGATTTA
GAATGACAGAATCATAGAACGGCCTGGGCGCGCCTGGTGGCGAACGATCAACAGACGGGAGAGGACTAAA
TAGTAGTTCAGACGCCGTTAAGCGCAAGATCTGGGGAGGTCGCTGAGTAGTGCGCGAGCAAAATTTAAGC
TACAACAAGGCAAGGCTTGACCGACAATTGCATGAAGAATCTGCTTAGGGTTAGGCGTTTTGCGCTGCTT
CGCGATGTACGGGCCAGATATACGCGTGAGTAATTCATACAAAAGGACTCGCCCCTGCCTTGGGGAATCC
CAGGGACCGTCGTTAAACTCCCACTAACGTAGAACCCAGAGATCGCTGCGTTCCCGCCCCCTCACCCGCC
CGCTCTCGTCATCACTGAGGTGGAGAAGAGCATGCGTGAGGCTCCGGTGCCCGTCAGTGGGCAGAGCGCA
CATCGCCCACAGTCCCCGAGAAGTTGGGGGGAGGGGTCGGCAATTGAACCGGTGCCTAGAGAAGGTGGCG
CGGGGTAAACTGGGAAAGTGATGTCGTGTACTGGCTCCGCCTTTTTCCCGAGGGTGGGGGAGAACCGTAT
ATAAGTGCAGTAGTCGCCGTGAACGTTCTTTTTCGCAACGGGTTTGCCGCCAGAACACAGGTAAGTGCCG
TGTGTGGTTCCCGCGGGCCTGGCCTCTTTACGGGTTATGGCCCTTGCGTGCCTTGAATTACTTCCACGCC
CCTGGCTGCAGTACGTGATTCTTGATCCCGAGCTTCGGGTTGGAAGTGGGTGGGAGAGTTCGAGGCCTTG
CGCTTAAGGAGCCCCTTCGCCTCGTGCTTGAGTTGAGGCCTGGCTTGGGCGCTGGGGCCGCCGCGTGCGA
ATCTGGTGGCACCTTCGCGCCTGTCTCGCTGCTTTCGATAAGTCTCTAGCCATTTAAAATTTTTGATGAC
CTGCTGCGACGCTTTTTTTCTGGCAAGATAGTCTTGTAAATGCGGGCCAAGATCTGCACACTGGTATTTC
GGTTTTTGGGGCCGCGGGCGGCGACGGGGCCCGTGCGTCCCAGCGCACATGTTCGGCGAGGCGGGGCCTG
CGAGCGCGGCCACCGAGAATCGGACGGGGGTAGTCTCAAGCTGGCCGGCCTGCTCTGGTGCCTGGCCTCG
CGCCGCCGTGTATCGCCCCGCCCTGGGCGGCAAGGCTGGCCCGGTCGGCACCAGTTGCGTGAGCGGAAAG
ATGGCCGCTTCCCGGCCCTGCTGCAGGGAGCTCAAAATGGAGGACGCGGCGCTCGGGAGAGCGGGCGGGT
GAGTCACCCACACAAAGGAAAAGGGCCTTTCCGTCCTCAGCCGTCGCTTCATGTGACTCCACGGAGTACC
GGGCGCCGTCCAGGCACCTCGATTAGTTCTCGAGCTTTTGGAGTACGTCGTCTTTAGGTTGGGGGGAGGG
GTTTTATGCGATGGAGTTTCCCCACACTGAGTGGGTGGAGACTGAAGTTAGGCCAGCTTGGCACTTGATG
TAATTCTCCTTGGAATTTGCCCTTTTTGAGTTTGGATCTTGGTTCATTCTCAAGCCTCAGACAGTGGTTC
AAAGTTTTTTTCTTCCATTTCAGGTGTCGTGAGAGCTCGTTTAGTGAACCGTCAGATCGCCTGGAGACGC
CATCCACGCTGTTTTGACCTCCATAGAAGAGAACGGGACCGATCCAAATTCTCGAGGCTAGCGCCACCAT
GGTGAGCAAGGGCGAGGAGCTGTTCACCGGGGTGGTGCCCATCCTGGTCGAGCTGGACGGCGACGTAAAC
GGCCACAAGTTCAGCGTGAGGGGCGAGGGCGAGGGCGATGCCACCAACGGCAAGCTGACCCTGAAGTTCA
TCTGCACCACCGGCAAGCTGCCCGTGCCCTGGCCCACCCTCGTGACCACCCTGAGCCACGGCGTGCAGTG
CTTCGCCCGCTACCCCGACCACATGAAGCAGCACGACTTCTTCAAGTCCGCCATGCCCGAAGGCTACGTC
CAGGAGCGCACCATCTTCTTCAAGGACGACGGCACCTACAAGACCCGCGCCGAGGTGAAGTTCGAGGGCG
ACACCCTAGTGAACCGCATCGAGCTGAAGGGCGTCGACTTCAAGGAGGACGGCAACATCCTGGGGCACAA
GCTGGAGTACAACTTCAACAGCCACAACATCTATATCATGGCCGTCAAGCAGAAGAACGGCATCAAGGTG
AACTTCAAGATCCGCCACAACGTGGAGGACGGCAGCGTGCAGCTCGCCGACCACTACCAGCAGAACACCC
CCATCGGCGACGGCCCCGTGCTGCTGCCCGACAGCCACTACCTGAGCACCCAGTCCGTGCTGAGCAAAGA
CCCCAACGAGAAGCGCGATCACATGGTCCTGCTGGAGTTCCGCACCGCCGCCGGGATCACTCTCGGCATG
GACGAGCTGTACAAGGAATTCGGTAGCAAGCTTGGTAGTGGAGCAACTAACTTTTCCCTGCTCAAACAAG
CCGGGGATGTAGAGGAGAACCCCGGCCCCGCCCCCCTTAAGATGGCCAAGCCTTTGTCTCAAGAAGAATC
CACCCTCATTGAAAGAGCAACGGCTACAATCAACAGCATCCCCATCTCTGAGGACTACAGCGTCGCCAGC
GCAGCTCTCTCTAGCGACGGCCGCATCTTCACTGGTGTCAATGTATATCATTTTACTGGGGGACCTTGTG
CAGAACTCGTGGTGCTGGGCACTGCTGCTGCTGCGGCAGCTGGCAACCTGACTTGTATCGTCGCGATCGG
AAATGAGAACAGGGGCATCTTGAGCCCCTGCGGACGGTGCCGACAGGTGCTTCTCGATCTGCATCCTGGG
ATCAAAGCCATAGTGAAGGACAGTGATGGACAGCCGACGGCAGTTGGGATTCGTGAATTGCTGCCCTCTG
GTTATGTGTGGGAGGGCTAAGCGGCCGCTCGAGTCTAGAGGGCCCGTTTAAACCCGCTGATCAGCCTCGA
CTGTGCCTTCTAGTTGCCAGCCATCTGTTGTTTGCCCCTCCCCCGTGCCTTCCTTGACCCTGGAAGGTGC
CACTCCCACTGTCCTTTCCTAATAAAATGAGGAAATTGCATCGCATTGTCTGAGTAGGTGTCATTCTATT
CTGGGGGGTGGGGTGGGGCAGGACAGCAAGGGGGAGGATTGGGAAGTCAATAGCAGGCATGCTGGGGATG
CGGTGGGCTCTATGGCTTCTGAGGCAGGTCGAAGAGACTGCCCGACACATCTTAGTGAGCGCATCGCGAT
AAGCTCTAGAGGGACAGCCCCCCCCCAAAGCCCCCAGGGATGTAATTACGTCCCTCCCCCGCTAGGGGGC
AGCAGCGAGCCGCCCGGGGCTCCGCTCCGGTCCGGCGCTCCCCCCGCATCCCCGAGCCGGCAGCGTGCGG
GGACAGCCCGGGCACGGGGAAGGTGGCACGGGATCGCTTTCCTCTGAACGCTTCTCGCTGCTCTTTGAGC
CTGCAGACACCTGGGGGGATACGGGGAAAAAGCTTTAGGCTGAAAGAGAGATTTAGAATGACAGAATCAT
AGAACGGCCTGCGTACGGATGGGGCTCTAGCTCTAGAGCTTGATATCGAATTCCTGCAGCCCCGCTAGAG
GGACAGCCCCCCCCCAAAGCCCCCAGGGATGTAATTACGTCCCTCCCCCGCTAGGGGGCAGCAGCGAGCC
GCCCGGGGCTCCGCTCCGGTCCGGCGCTCCCCCCGCATCCCCGAGCCGGCAGCGTGCGGGGACAGCCCGG
GCACGGGGAAGGTGGCACGGGATCGCTTTCCTCTGAACGCTTCTCGCTGCTCTTTGAGCCTGCAGACACC
TGGGGGGATACGGGGAAAAAGCTTTAGGCTGAAAGAGAGATTTAGAATGACAGAATCATAGAACGGCCTG
GGCGCGCCTGGTGGCGAACGATCAACAGACGGGAGAGGTTACGAGGATGCACATGTGACCGAGGGATGGA
ACGACGCGTAACTCACGTTAAGGGATTTTGGTCATGAGCTTGCGCCGTCCCGTCAAGTCAGCGTAATGCT
CTGCCAGTGTTACAACCAATTAACCAATTCTGATTAGAAAAACTCATCGAGCATCAAATGAAACTGCAAT
TTATTCATATCAGGATTATCAATACCATATTTTTGAAAAAGCCGTTTCTGTAATGAAGGAGAAAACTCAC
CGAGGCAGTTCCATAGGATGGCAAGATCCTGGTATCGGTCTGCGATTCCGACTCGTCCAACATCAATACA
ACCTATTAATTTCCCCTCGTCAAAAATAAGGTTATCAAGTGAGAAATCACCATGAGTGACGACTGAATCC
GGTGAGAATGGCAAAAGTTTATGCATTTCTTTCCAGACTTGTTCAACAGGCCAGCCATTACGCTCGTCAT
CAAAATCACTCGCATCAACCAAACCGTTATTCATTCGTGATTGCGCCTGAGCGAGACGAAATACGCGATC
GCTGTTAAAAGGACAATTACAAACAGGAATCGAATGCAACCGGCGCAGGAACACTGCCAGCGCATCAACA
ATATTTTCACCTGAATCAGGATATTCTTCTAATACCTGGAATGCTGTTTTTCCGGGGATCGCAGTGGTGA
GTAACCATGCATCATCAGGAGTACGGATAAAATGCTTGATGGTCGGAAGAGGCATAAATTCCGTCAGCCA
GTTTAGTCTGACCATCTCATCTGTAACATCATTGGCAACGCTACCTTTGCCATGTTTCAGAAACAACTCT
GGCGCATCGGGCTTCCCATACAAGCGATAGATTGTCGCACCTGATTGCCCGACATTATCGCGAGCCCATT
TATACCCATATAAATCAGCATCCATGTTGGAATTTAATCGCGGCCTCGACGTTTCCCGTTGAATATGGCT
CATAACACCCCTTGTATTACTGTTTATGTAAGCAGACAGTTTTATTGTTCATGATGATATATTTTTATCT
TGTGCAATGTAACATCAGAGATTTTGAGACACGGGCCATGCTAGCTCCAGCAAAAGGCCAGGAACCGTAA
AAAGGCCGCGTTGCTGGCGTTTTTCCATAGGCTCCGCCCCCCTGACGAGCATCACAAAAATCGACGCTCA
AGTCAGAGGTGGCGAAACCCGACAGGACTATAAAGATACCAGGCGTTTCCCCCTGGAAGCTCCCTCGTGC
GCTCTCCTGTTCCGACCCTGCCGCTTACCGGATACCTGTCCGCCTTTCTCCCTTCGGGAAGCGTGGCGCT
TTCTCATAGCTCACGCTGTAGGTATCTCAGTTCGGTGTAGGTCGTTCGCTCCAAGCTGGGCTGTGTGCAC
GAACCCCCCGTTCAGCCCGACCGCTGCGCCTTATCCGGTAACTATCGTCTTGAGTCCAACCCGGTAAGAC
ACGACTTATCGCCACTGGCAGCAGCCACTGGTAACAGGATTAGCAGAGCGAGGTATGTAGGCGGTGCTAC
AGAGTTCTTGAAGTGGTGGCCTAACTAC
Features (pLannotate 1.2.2; 26 found; start..end, strand, type, name):
    646..671     -  misc_feature   MCS (fragment): pBluescript multiple cloning site
   1079..1678    +  CDS            PuroR: puromycin N-acetyltransferase; pac from Streptomyces alboniger; confers resistance to puromycin
   1708..1785    +  CDS            HBB (fragment): HBB_PONPY - Experimental evidence at transcript level: Swiss-Prot protein existence level 2. Involved in oxygen transport from the lung to the various peripheral tissues. From Pongo pygmaeus (Bornean orangutan).
   1856..1911    +  polyA_signal   β-globin poly(A) signal: rabbit β-globin polyadenylation signal (Gil and Proudfoot, 1987)
   2572..2597    -  misc_feature   MCS (fragment): pBluescript multiple cloning site
   3094..3789    +  CDS            mKate2: mKate2 is a basic (constitutively fluorescent) red fluorescent protein published in 2009, derived from Entacmaea quadricolor. It is reported to be a rapidly-maturing monomer with moderate acid sensitivity.
   3843..3954    +  polyA_signal   bGH poly(A) signal: bovine growth hormone polyadenylation signal
   4439..4464    -  misc_feature   MCS (fragment): pBluescript multiple cloning site
   5135..5346    +  promoter       EF-1α core promoter: core promoter for human elongation factor EF-1α
   5347..5460    +  intron         EF-1α intron A (fragment): intron upstream of the start codon of human EF-1α
   6086..6289    +  intron         EF-1α intron A: truncated intron upstream of the start codon of human EF-1α
   6298..6332    +  promoter       TRE3GV promoter (fragment): 3rd-generation Tet-responsive promoter that can be activated by binding of Tet-On® 3G, optimized for retroviral and lentiviral vectors
   6450..6473    +  CDS            3xFLAG (fragment): three tandem FLAG® epitope tags
   6537..6770    +  CDS            VP16_HHV11 (fragment): Experimental evidence at protein level: Swiss-Prot protein existence level 1. May play a role in the aggregation of tegument proteins around nucleocapsids during virus morphogenesis. From Human herpesvirus 1 (strain 17) (HHV-1) (Human herpes simplex virus 1).
   7097..7208    +  polyA_signal   bGH poly(A) signal: bovine growth hormone polyadenylation signal
   7693..7718    -  misc_feature   MCS (fragment): pBluescript multiple cloning site
   8389..8600    +  promoter       EF-1α core promoter: core promoter for human elongation factor EF-1α
   8601..8714    +  intron         EF-1α intron A (fragment): intron upstream of the start codon of human EF-1α
   9340..9543    +  intron         EF-1α intron A: truncated intron upstream of the start codon of human EF-1α
   9552..9586    +  promoter       TRE3GV promoter (fragment): 3rd-generation Tet-responsive promoter that can be activated by binding of Tet-On® 3G, optimized for retroviral and lentiviral vectors
   9659..10375   +  CDS            EBFP2: EBFP2 is a basic (constitutively fluorescent) blue fluorescent protein published in 2007, derived from Aequorea victoria. It is reported to be a rapidly-maturing monomer with moderate acid sensitivity.
  10472..10870   +  CDS            BSD: blasticidin S deaminase; Aspergillus terreus BSD; confers resistance to blasticidin
  10921..11032   +  polyA_signal   bGH poly(A) signal: bovine growth hormone polyadenylation signal
  11517..11542   -  misc_feature   MCS (fragment): pBluescript multiple cloning site
  12004..12813   -  CDS            KanR: aminoglycoside phosphotransferase; aph(3')-Ia; confers resistance to kanamycin in bacteria or G418 (Geneticin®) in eukaryotes
  12972..162     -  rep_origin     ori (across the origin): high-copy-number ColE1/pMB1/pBR322/pUC origin of replication
