[The description below was written by a language model from this plasmid's Addgene catalogue record and pLannotate feature annotations shown in this document.]
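Description:
pHIE052 is a 13.4 kb mammalian integration vector from the COMET toolkit for building synthetic transcriptional programs in mammalian cells. It is built on the pPD630 integration vector backbone by assembling three transcription-unit positioning vectors (pHIE044, pJM466 and pJM452) together with pPD613. It is propagated in bacteria through a high-copy ColE1/pUC-type origin and a kanamycin resistance gene. The record does not state the integration mechanism or the target locus, and no recombinase sites are annotated. A puromycin N-acetyltransferase coding sequence followed by a rabbit β-globin polyadenylation signal sits upstream of the transcription units with no annotated promoter. This could fit a promoter-trap style of selection after integration, but that is an inference rather than something the record says.

The payload is a self-contained activator–reporter circuit made of three units, each ending in a bGH poly(A) signal and separated by repeated spacer segments that carry short multiple-cloning-site remnants. The first unit is the reporter, in which the red fluorescent protein mKate2 is placed under the synthetic ZF43x3-Compact promoter named as the insert. By its name this promoter is a compact array of three ZF43 binding sites; it is not itself annotated in the feature table. The second unit uses the human EF-1α promoter with intron A to express the activator constitutively. This is a FLAG-tagged fusion of the VP16 activation domain to the ZF43 zinc finger, and it should bind the reporter promoter and switch on mKate2. The third unit is also EF-1α driven and expresses EBFP2 linked by a P2A peptide to blasticidin S deaminase, which gives a blue fluorescent marker and drug selection for cells carrying the cassette. The short "TRE3GV" hits after each EF-1α intron are probably incidental sequence matches. The construct is suited to making stable cell lines for testing COMET zinc-finger activator function from a genomic context.
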