Addgene plasmid #138733: pHIE052 ZF43x3-C mKate2 EF1a VP16-ZF43 EF1a EBFP2-P2A-BlastR
Purpose: Integration Vector, assembled with pHIE044 (TUPV1), pJM466 (TUPV2), pJM452 (TUPV3), pPD613
Depositing lab: Joshua Leonard. Depositing organization: Northwestern University. Publication: The COMET toolkit for composing customizable genetic programs in mammalian cells. Donahue PS, Draut JW, Muldoon JJ, Edelstein HI, Bagheri N, Leonard JN. Nat Commun. 2020 Feb 7;11(1):779. doi: 10.1038/s41467-019-14147-5. PubMed 32034124.
Backbone
  Vector backbone: pPD630 Integration Vector
  Vector type: Mammalian Expression, Synthetic Biology
Growth in bacteria
  Bacterial resistance: Kanamycin, 50 μg/mL
  Growth temperature: 30°C
  Growth strain: NEB Stable
  Copy number: High Copy
Gene/Insert
  Gene/Insert name: ZF43x3-Compact
  Species: Synthetic
  Cloning method: Restriction Enzyme; 5′ cloning site unknown (unknown if destroyed)
Terms and licenses: Academic/Nonprofit Terms; Industry Terms: Not Available to Industry
Depositor comments: Leonard lab plasmid reference number: L1535
How to cite: pHIE052 ZF43x3-C mKate2 EF1a VP16-ZF43 EF1a EBFP2-P2A-BlastR was a gift from Joshua Leonard (Addgene plasmid # 138733 ; http://n2t.net/addgene:138733 ; RRID:Addgene_138733)
