>Addgene plasmid #138733 | pHIE052 ZF43x3-C mKate2 EF1a VP16-ZF43 EF1a EBFP2-P2A-BlastR | depositor partial sequence | sequence record 268127 | ZF43x3-Compact promoter
AGATCTGAATTAGAGTGAGGACGATCGGAGTGAGGATAATTAGAGTGAGGACGATCCCTCTAGAGGGTAT
ATAATGGGGGCCACTAGTCTACTACCAGAGCTCATCGCTAGC
