>Addgene plasmid #138733 | pHIE052 ZF43x3-C mKate2 EF1a VP16-ZF43 EF1a EBFP2-P2A-BlastR | depositor partial sequence | sequence record 268128 | VP16-ZF43 gene
ATGGATTATAAGGATCACGATGGCGACTACAAGGACCACGATATTGACTACAAAGACGATGACGATAAAA
TGGCTCCTAAGAAAAAGCGCAAAGTCGGTATCCATGGCGTTCCCGTCGACGGTGGACTGCAGGCCCCACC
AACCGATGTTTCTTTAGGTGATGAGTTACATTTGGACGGTGAGGACGTAGCTATGGCACATGCAGATGCC
TTAGACGATTTTGACTTGGATATGTTAGGAGATGGAGATTCACCAGGACCTGGTTTCACACCACACGATT
CAGCTCCATACGGTGCTTTGGACATGGCCGATTTCGAATTTGAACAGATGTTTACTGATGCCTTGGGTAT
AGACGAATACGGTGGTGGAGCTAGACCCGGGGAGCGCCCCTTCCAGTGTCGCATTTGCATGCGGAACTTT
TCGCGCCAGGACAGGCTTGACAGGCATACCCGTACTCATACCGGTGAAAAACCGTTTCAGTGTCGGATCT
GTATGCGAAATTTCTCCCAGAAGGAGCACTTGGCGGGGCATCTACGTACGCACACCGGCGAGAAGCCATT
CCAATGCCGAATATGCATGCGCAACTTCAGTCGCCGCGACAACCTGAACCGGCACCTAAAAACCCACCTG
AGAGGATCTTAA
